Addgene plasmid #108759: pBW2280_pCAG-PV1-FlpO-N374-L1-FRB-NLS-BGHpA
Purpose: Expresses N-terminus to aa374 of Flp recombinase fused to FRB CID
Depositing lab: Wilson Wong. Depositing organization: Boston University Main Campus. Publication: High-performance chemical- and light-inducible recombinases in mammalian cells and mice. Weinberg BH, Cho JH, Agarwal Y, Pham NTH, Caraballo LD, Walkosz M, Ortega C, Trexler M, Tague N, Law B, Benman WKJ, Letendre J, Beal J, Wong WW. Nat Commun. 2019 Oct 24;10(1):4845. doi: 10.1038/s41467-019-12800-7. PubMed 31649244.
Backbone
  Vector backbone: pCAGGS
  Vector type: Mammalian Expression, Cre/Lox, Synthetic Biology
Growth in bacteria
  Bacterial resistance: Ampicillin, 100 μg/mL
  Growth temperature: 37°C
  Growth strain: NEB Stable
  Copy number: High Copy
Gene/Insert
  Gene/Insert name: Flp recombinase fragment N-terminus to aa374
  Species: Synthetic
  Promoter: pCAG
  Tag / fusion protein: FRB,NLS (C terminal on insert)
  Cloning method: Restriction Enzyme; 5′ cloning site MluI (not destroyed); 3′ cloning site BspEI (not destroyed)
Terms and licenses: Academic/Nonprofit Terms; Industry Terms: Not Available to Industry
Depositor comments: Please visit https://www.biorxiv.org/content/10.1101/747121v1 for bioRxiv preprint.
How to cite: pBW2280_pCAG-PV1-FlpO-N374-L1-FRB-NLS-BGHpA was a gift from Wilson Wong (Addgene plasmid # 108759 ; http://n2t.net/addgene:108759 ; RRID:Addgene_108759)
