[The description below was written by a language model from this plasmid's Addgene catalogue record and pLannotate feature annotations shown in this document.]
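Description:
pBW2280_pCAG-PV1-FlpO-N374-L1-FRB-NLS-BGHpA is a 6.7 kb mammalian expression plasmid built on the pCAGGS backbone that produces one half of a split, chemically inducible Flp recombinase. It is propagated in E. coli through a high-copy ColE1/pUC-type origin and selected with ampicillin via the β-lactamase gene. The backbone also carries an SV40 origin with an SV40 poly(A) signal, plus lac promoter/operator and lacI fragments, which are vector remnants with no evident role in the design.

The expression cassette is driven by the CAG promoter, annotated here as the CMV immediate-early enhancer, the chicken β-actin promoter and a chimeric β-actin/β-globin intron, which together give strong constitutive transcription in most mammalian cell types. The coding region is a synthetic, codon-optimised FlpO fragment running from the N-terminus to amino acid 374. According to the construct name, it is joined through a linker (L1) to an FRB domain and a C-terminal nuclear localization signal. The feature annotation identifies the FRB as the T2098L variant, which binds rapamycin analogues such as AP21967. Transcription ends at a bovine growth hormone poly(A) signal, and residual rabbit β-globin sequence and its poly(A) signal from pCAGGS lie downstream. The record does not explain the "PV1" element in the name.

On its own this truncated recombinase is expected to be inactive. FRB is a chemically induced dimerization domain, so the plasmid is presumably co-expressed with a complementary C-terminal Flp fragment fused to the partner domain (typically FKBP), which this record does not describe. Adding the dimerizing ligand would reconstitute Flp activity at FRT sites, giving drug-gated control of recombination for synthetic gene circuits in mammalian cells and mice.
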