Features (pLannotate 1.2.2; 20 found; start..end, strand, type, name):
     46..62      -  protein_bind   lac operator: The lac repressor binds to the lac operator to inhibit transcription in E. coli. This inhibition can be relieved by adding lactose or isopropyl-β-D-thiogalactopyranoside (IPTG). lac repressor encoded by lacI
     70..100     -  promoter       lac promoter: promoter for the E. coli lac operon
    115..136     -  protein_bind   CAP binding site: CAP binding activates transcription in the presence of cAMP. E. coli catabolite activator protein
    149..188     -  CDS            lacI (fragment): lac repressor; lacI; The lac repressor binds to the lac operator to inhibit transcription in E. coli. This inhibition can be relieved by adding lactose or isopropyl-β-D-thiogalactopyranoside (IPTG).
    195..217     +  promoter       SV40 promoter (fragment): SV40 enhancer and early promoter
    221..355     +  rep_origin     SV40 ori: SV40 origin of replication
    375..509     +  polyA_signal   SV40 poly(A) signal: SV40 polyadenylation signal
    511..565     -  CDS            lacI (fragment): lac repressor; lacI; The lac repressor binds to the lac operator to inhibit transcription in E. coli. This inhibition can be relieved by adding lactose or isopropyl-β-D-thiogalactopyranoside (IPTG).
    748..1336    -  rep_origin     ori: high-copy-number ColE1/pMB1/pBR322/pUC origin of replication
   1507..2367    -  CDS            AmpR: β-lactamase; bla; confers resistance to ampicillin, carbenicillin, and related antibiotics
   2368..2472    -  promoter       AmpR promoter: bla
   2503..2882    +  enhancer       CMV enhancer: human cytomegalovirus immediate early enhancer
   2884..3159    +  promoter       chicken β-actin promoter: No description available
   3160..4175    +  intron         chimeric intron: chimera between introns from chicken β-actin and rabbit β-globin
   4310..5431    +  CDS            FLPo (fragment): nuclear-targeted site-specific recombinase FLPo is a mouse codon-optimized fusion between the SV40 nuclear localization signal and a thermostable version of the Saccharomyces cerevisiae site-specific recombinase FLP. Recombination occurs at FRT sequences.
   5474..5749    +  CDS            FRB*: T2098L mutant of FKBP-rapamycin binding domain of human FRAP binds synthetic ligands such as AP21967
   5780..6004    +  polyA_signal   bGH poly(A) signal: bovine growth hormone polyadenylation signal
   6008..6029    +  promoter       SV40 promoter (fragment): SV40 enhancer and early promoter
   6167..6238    +  CDS            HBB (fragment): HBB_PONPY - Experimental evidence at transcript level: Swiss-Prot protein existence level 2. Involved in oxygen transport from the lung to the various peripheral tissues. From Pongo pygmaeus (Bornean orangutan).
   6309..6364    +  polyA_signal   β-globin poly(A) signal: rabbit β-globin polyadenylation signal (Gil and Proudfoot, 1987)
>Addgene plasmid #108759 | pBW2280_pCAG-PV1-FlpO-N374-L1-FRB-NLS-BGHpA | depositor full sequence | sequence record 205040 | Full Sequence
CCCAAGCTTGGCGTAATCATGGTCATAGCTGTTTCCTGTGTGAAATTGTTATCCGCTCACAATTCCACAC
AACATACGAGCCGGAAGCATAAAGTGTAAAGCCTGGGGTGCCTAATGAGTGAGCTAACTCACATTAATTG
CGTTGCGCTCACTGCCCGCTTTCCAGTCGGGAAACCTGTCGTGCCAGCGGATCCGCATCTCAATTAGTCA
GCAACCATAGTCCCGCCCCTAACTCCGCCCAGTTCCGCCCATTCTCCGCCCCATGGCTGACTAATTTTTT
TTATTTATGCAGAGGCCGAGGCCGCCTCGGCCTCTGAGCTATTCCAGAAGTAGTGAGGAGGCTTTTTTGG
AGGCCTAGGCTTTTGCAAAAAGCTAACTTGTTTATTGCAGCTTATAATGGTTACAAATAAAGCAATAGCA
TCACAAATTTCACAAATAAAGCATTTTTTTCACTGCATTCTAGTTGTGGTTTGTCCAAACTCATCAATGT
ATCTTATCATGTCTGGATCCGCTGCATTAATGAATCGGCCAACGCGCGGGGAGAGGCGGTTTGCGTATTG
GGCGCTCTTCCGCTTCCTCGCTCACTGACTCGCTGCGCTCGGTCGTTCGGCTGCGGCGAGCGGTATCAGC
TCACTCAAAGGCGGTAATACGGTTATCCACAGAATCAGGGGATAACGCAGGAAAGAACATGTGAGCAAAA
GGCCAGCAAAAGGCCAGGAACCGTAAAAAGGCCGCGTTGCTGGCGTTTTTCCATAGGCTCCGCCCCCCTG
ACGAGCATCACAAAAATCGACGCTCAAGTCAGAGGTGGCGAAACCCGACAGGACTATAAAGATACCAGGC
GTTTCCCCCTGGAAGCTCCCTCGTGCGCTCTCCTGTTCCGACCCTGCCGCTTACCGGATACCTGTCCGCC
TTTCTCCCTTCGGGAAGCGTGGCGCTTTCTCATAGCTCACGCTGTAGGTATCTCAGTTCGGTGTAGGTCG
TTCGCTCCAAGCTGGGCTGTGTGCACGAACCCCCCGTTCAGCCCGACCGCTGCGCCTTATCCGGTAACTA
TCGTCTTGAGTCCAACCCGGTAAGACACGACTTATCGCCACTGGCAGCAGCCACTGGTAACAGGATTAGC
AGAGCGAGGTATGTAGGCGGTGCTACAGAGTTCTTGAAGTGGTGGCCTAACTACGGCTACACTAGAAGAA
CAGTATTTGGTATCTGCGCTCTGCTGAAGCCAGTTACCTTCGGAAAAAGAGTTGGTAGCTCTTGATCCGG
CAAACAAACCACCGCTGGTAGCGGTGGTTTTTTTGTTTGCAAGCAGCAGATTACGCGCAGAAAAAAAGGA
TCTCAAGAAGATCCTTTGATCTTTTCTACGGGGTCTGACGCTCAGTGGAACGAAAACTCACGTTAAGGGA
TTTTGGTCATGAGATTATCAAAAAGGATCTTCACCTAGATCCTTTTAAATTAAAAATGAAGTTTTAAATC
AATCTAAAGTATATATGAGTAAACTTGGTCTGACAGTTACCAATGCTTAATCAGTGAGGCACCTATCTCA
GCGATCTGTCTATTTCGTTCATCCATAGTTGCCTGACTCCCCGTCGTGTAGATAACTACGATACGGGAGG
GCTTACCATCTGGCCCCAGTGCTGCAATGATACCGCGAGACCCACGCTCACCGGCTCCAGATTTATCAGC
AATAAACCAGCCAGCCGGAAGGGCCGAGCGCAGAAGTGGTCCTGCAACTTTATCCGCCTCCATCCAGTCT
ATTAATTGTTGCCGGGAAGCTAGAGTAAGTAGTTCGCCAGTTAATAGTTTGCGCAACGTTGTTGCCATTG
CTACAGGCATCGTGGTGTCACGCTCGTCGTTTGGTATGGCTTCATTCAGCTCCGGTTCCCAACGATCAAG
GCGAGTTACATGATCCCCCATGTTGTGCAAAAAAGCGGTTAGCTCCTTCGGTCCTCCGATCGTTGTCAGA
AGTAAGTTGGCCGCAGTGTTATCACTCATGGTTATGGCAGCACTGCATAATTCTCTTACTGTCATGCCAT
CCGTAAGATGCTTTTCTGTGACTGGTGAGTACTCAACCAAGTCATTCTGAGAATAGTGTATGCGGCGACC
GAGTTGCTCTTGCCCGGCGTCAATACGGGATAATACCGCGCCACATAGCAGAACTTTAAAAGTGCTCATC
ATTGGAAAACGTTCTTCGGGGCGAAAACTCTCAAGGATCTTACCGCTGTTGAGATCCAGTTCGATGTAAC
CCACTCGTGCACCCAACTGATCTTCAGCATCTTTTACTTTCACCAGCGTTTCTGGGTGAGCAAAAACAGG
AAGGCAAAATGCCGCAAAAAAGGGAATAAGGGCGACACGGAAATGTTGAATACTCATACTCTTCCTTTTT
CAATATTATTGAAGCATTTATCAGGGTTATTGTCTCATGAGCGGATACATATTTGAATGTATTTAGAAAA
ATAAACAAATAGGGGTTCCGCGCACATTTCCCCGAAAAGTGCCACCTGGGTCGACATTGATTATTGACTA
GTTATTAATAGTAATCAATTACGGGGTCATTAGTTCATAGCCCATATATGGAGTTCCGCGTTACATAACT
TACGGTAAATGGCCCGCCTGGCTGACCGCCCAACGACCCCCGCCCATTGACGTCAATAATGACGTATGTT
CCCATAGTAACGCCAATAGGGACTTTCCATTGACGTCAATGGGTGGAGTATTTACGGTAAACTGCCCACT
TGGCAGTACATCAAGTGTATCATATGCCAAGTACGCCCCCTATTGACGTCAATGACGGTAAATGGCCCGC
CTGGCATTATGCCCAGTACATGACCTTATGGGACTTTCCTACTTGGCAGTACATCTACGTATTAGTCATC
GCTATTACCATGGTCGAGGTGAGCCCCACGTTCTGCTTCACTCTCCCCATCTCCCCCCCCTCCCCACCCC
CAATTTTGTATTTATTTATTTTTTAATTATTTTGTGCAGCGATGGGGGCGGGGGGGGGGGGGGCGCGCGC
CAGGCGGGGCGGGGCGGGGCGAGGGGCGGGGCGGGGCGAGGCGGAAAGGTGCGGCGGCAGCCAATCAGAG
CGGCGCGCTCCGAAAGTTTCCTTTTATGGCGAGGCGGCGGCGGCGGCGGCCCTATAAAAAGCGAAGCGCG
CGGCGGGCGGGAGTCGCTGCGTTGCCTTCGCCCCGTGCCCCGCTCCGCGCCGCCTCGCGCCGCCCGCCCC
GGCTCTGACTGACCGCGTTACTCCCACAGGTGAGCGGGCGGGACGGCCCTTCTCCTCCGGGCTGTAATTA
GCGCTTGGTTTAATGACGGCTCGTTTCTTTTCTGTGGCTGCGTGAAAGCCTTAAAGGGCTCCGGGAGGGC
CCTTTGTGCGGGGGGGAGCGGCTCGGGGGGTGCGTGCGTGTGTGTGTGCGTGGGGAGCGCCGCGTGCGGC
TCCGCGCTGCCCGGCGGCTGTGAGCGCTGCGGGCGCGGCGCGGGGCTTTGTGCGCTCCGCAGTGTGCGCG
AGGGGAGCGCGGCCGGGGGCGGTGCCCCGCGGTGCGGGGGGGGCTGCGAGGGGAACAAAGGCTGCGTGCG
GGGTGTGTGCGTGGGGGGGTGAGCAGGGGGTGTGGGCGCGGCGGTCGGGCTGTAACCCCCCCCTGCACCC
CCCTCCCCGAGTTGCTGAGCACGGCCCGGCTTCGGGTGCGGGGCTCCGTACGGGGCGTGGCGCGGGGCTC
GCCGTGCCGGGCGGGGGGTGGCGGCAGGTGGGGGTGCCGGGCGGGGCGGGGCCGCCTCGGGCCGGGGAGG
GCTCGGGGGAGGGGCGCGGCGGCCCCCGGAGCGCCGGCGGCTGTCGAGGCGCGGCGAGCCGCAGCCATTG
CCTTTTATGGTAATCGTGCGAGAGGGCGCAGGGACTTCCTTTGTCCCAAATCTGTGCGGAGCCGAAATCT
GGGAGGCGCCGCCGCACCCCCTCTAGCGGGCGCGGGGCGAAGCGGTGCGGCGCCGGCAGGAAGGAAATGG
GCGGGGAGGGCCTTCGTGCGTCGCCGCGCCGCCGTCCCCTTCTCCCTCTCCAGCCTCGGGGCTGTCCGCG
GGGGGACGGCTGCCTTCGGGGGGGACGGGGCAGGGCGGGGTTCGGCTTCTGGCGTGTGACCGGCGGCTCT
AGAGCCTCTGCTAACCATGTTCATGCCTTCTTCTTTTTCCTACAGCTCCTGGGCAACGTGCTGGTTATTG
TGCTGTCTCATCATTTTGGCAAAGAATTGATTAATTCGAGCGAAGGCGCGCCCATTACTCGCATCCATTC
TCAGGCTGTCTCGTCTCGTCTCGCACGCGTGCCGCCACCATGAGCCAGTTCGACATCCTGTGCAAGACCC
CCCCCAAGGTGCTGGTGCGGCAGTTCGTGGAGAGATTCGAGAGGCCCAGCGGCGAGAAGATCGCCAGCTG
TGCCGCCGAGCTGACCTACCTGTGCTGGATGATCACCCACAACGGCACCGCCATCAAGAGGGCCACCTTC
ATGAGCTACAACACCATCATCAGCAACAGCCTGAGCTTCGACATCGTGAACAAGAGCCTGCAGTTCAAGT
ACAAGACCCAGAAGGCCACCATCCTGGAGGCCAGCCTGAAGAAGCTGATCCCCGCCTGGGAGTTCACCAT
CATCCCTTACAACGGCCAGAAGCACCAGAGCGACATCACCGACATCGTGTCCAGCCTGCAGCTGCAGTTC
GAGAGCAGCGAGGAGGCCGACAAGGGCAACAGCCACAGCAAGAAGATGCTGAAGGCCCTGCTGTCCGAGG
GCGAGAGCATCTGGGAGATCACCGAGAAGATCCTGAACAGCTTCGAGTACACCAGCAGGTTCACCAAGAC
CAAGACCCTGTACCAGTTCCTGTTCCTGGCCACATTCATCAACTGCGGCAGGTTCAGCGACATCAAGAAC
GTGGACCCCAAGAGCTTCAAGCTGGTGCAGAACAAGTACCTGGGCGTGATCATTCAGTGCCTGGTGACCG
AGACCAAGACAAGCGTGTCCAGGCACATCTACTTTTTCAGCGCCAGAGGCAGGATCGACCCCCTGGTGTA
CCTGGACGAGTTCCTGAGGAACAGCGAGCCCGTGCTGAAGAGAGTGAACAGGACCGGCAACAGCAGCAGC
AACAAGCAGGAGTACCAGCTGCTGAAGGACAACCTGGTGCGCAGCTACAACAAGGCCCTGAAGAAGAACG
CCCCCTACCCCATCTTCGCTATCAAGAACGGCCCTAAGAGCCACATCGGCAGGCACCTGATGACCAGCTT
TCTGAGCATGAAGGGCCTGACCGAGCTGACAAACGTGGTGGGCAACTGGAGCGACAAGAGGGCCTCCGCC
GTGGCCAGGACCACCTACACCCACCAGATCACCGCCATCCCCGACCACTACTTCGCCCTGGTGTCCAGGT
ACTACGCCTACGACCCCATCAGCAAGGAGATGATCGCCCTGTCCGGAGGGTCTGGCTCCGGATCAAGTGG
TGGCAGCGGTACCATCCTCTGGCATGAGATGTGGCATGAAGGCCTGGAAGAGGCATCTCGTTTGTACTTT
GGGGAAAGGAACGTGAAAGGCATGTTTGAGGTGCTGGAGCCCTTGCATGCTATGATGGAACGGGGCCCCC
AGACTCTGAAGGAAACATCCTTTAATCAGGCCTATGGTCGAGATTTAATGGAGGCCCAAGAGTGGTGCAG
GAAGTACATGAAATCAGGGAATGTCAAGGACCTCCTCCAAGCCTGGGACCTCTATTATCATGTGTTCCGA
CGAATCTCACCCAAGAAAAAGCGGAAGGTGTGAGAATTCCTGTGCCTTCTAGTTGCCAGCCATCTGTTGT
TTGCCCCTCCCCCGTGCCTTCCTTGACCCTGGAAGGTGCCACTCCCACTGTCCTTTCCTAATAAAATGAG
GAAATTGCATCGCATTGTCTGAGTAGGTGTCATTCTATTCTGGGGGGTGGGGTGGGGCAGGACAGCAAGG
GGGAGGATTGGGAAGACAATAGCAGGCATGCTGGGGATGCGGTGGGCTCTATGGCTTCTGAGGCGGAAAG
AACCAGCTGGGGCTCTAGGGGGTATCCCCACGCGCCCTGTAGCGTGTACCGCTGGGAGTTCGTAGACGGA
AACAAACGCAGAATCCAAGCGCGGCCGCCCAGGATACATAGATTACCACAACTCCGAGCCCTTCCACCGC
TAGCGCACTCCTCAGGTGCAGGCTGCCTATCAGAAGGTGGTGGCTGGTGTGGCCAATGCCCTGGCTCACA
AATACCACTGAGATCTTTTTCCCTCTGCCAAAAATTATGGGGACATCATGAAGCCCCTTGAGCATCTGAC
TTCTGGCTAATAAAGGAAATTTATTTTCATTGCAATAGTGTGTTGGAATTTTTTGTGTCTCTCACTCGGA
AGGACATATGGGAGGGCAAATCATTTAAAACATCAGAATGAGTATTTGGTTTAGAGTTTGGCAACATATG
CCCATATGCTGGCTGCCATGAACAAAGGTTGGCTATAAAGAGGTCATCAGTATATGAAACAGCCCCCTGC
TGTCCATTCCTTATTCCATAGAAAAGCCTTGACTTGAGGTTAGATTTTTTTTATATTTTGTTTTGTGTTA
TTTTTTTCTTTAACATCCCTAAAATTTTCCTTACATGTTTTACTAGCCAGATTTTTCCTCCTCTCCTGAC
TACTCCCAGTCATAGCTGTCCCTCTTCTCTTATGGAGATCCCTCGACCTGCAG
