>Addgene plasmid #108759 | pBW2280_pCAG-PV1-FlpO-N374-L1-FRB-NLS-BGHpA | addgene partial sequence | sequence record 216970 | Addgene Partial NGS Result
TGCACCCCCCTCCCCGAGTTGCTGAGCACGGCCCGGCTTCGGGTGCGGGGCTCCGTACGGGGCGTGGCGC
GGGGCTCGCCGTGCCGGGCGGGGGGTGGCGGCAGGTGGGGGTGCCGGGCGGGGCGGGGCCGCCTCGGGCC
GGGGAGGGCTCGGGGGAGGGGCGCGGCGGCCCCCGGAGCGCCGGCGGCTGTCGAGGCGCGGCGAGCCGCA
GCCATTGCCTTTTATGGTAATCGTGCGAGAGGGCGCAGGGACTTCCTTTGTCCCAAATCTGTGCGGAGCC
GAAATCTGGGAGGCGCCGCCGCACCCCCTCTAGCGGGCGCGGGGCGAAGCGGTGCGGCGCCGGCAGGAAG
GAAATGGGCGGGGAGGGCCTTCGTGCGTCGCCGCGCCGCCGTCCCCTTCTCCCTCTCCAGCCTCGGGGCT
GTCCGCGGGGGGACGGCTGCCTTCGGGGGGGACGGGGCAGGGCGGGGTTCGGCTTCTGGCGTGTGACCGG
CGGCTCTAGAGCCTCTGCTAACCATGTTCATGCCTTCTTCTTTTTCCTACAGCTCCTGGGCAACGTGCTG
GTTATTGTGCTGTCTCATCATTTTGGCAAAGAATTGATTAATTCGAGCGAAGGCGCGCCCATTACTCGCA
TCCATTCTCAGGCTGTCTCGTCTCGTCTCGCACGCGTGCCGCCACCATGAGCCAGTTCGACATCCTGTGC
AAGACCCCCCCCAAGGTGCTGGTGCGGCAGTTCGTGGAGAGATTCGAGAGGCCCAGCGGCGAGAAGATCG
CCAGCTGTGCCGCCGAGCTGACCTACCTGTGCTGGATGATCACCCACAACGGCACCGCCATCAAGAGGGC
CACCTTCATGAGCTACAACACCATCATCAGCAACAGCCTGAGCTTCGACATCGTGAACAAGAGCCTGCAG
TTCAAGTACAAGACCCAGAAGGCCACCATCCTGGAGGCCAGCCTGAAGAAGCTGATCCCCGCCTGGGAGT
TCACCATCATCCCTTACAACGGCCAGAAGCACCAGAGCGACATCACCGACATCGTGTCCAGCCTGCAGCT
GCAGTTCGAGAGCAGCGAGGAGGCCGACAAGGGCAACAGCCACAGCAAGAAGATGCTGAAGGCCCTGCTG
TCCGAGGGCGAGAGCATCTGGGAGATCACCGAGAAGATCCTGAACAGCTTCGAGTACACCAGCAGGTTCA
CCAAGACCAAGACCCTGTACCAGTTCCTGTTCCTGGCCACATTCATCAACTGCGGCAGGTTCAGCGACAT
CAAGAACGTGGACCCCAAGAGCTTCAAGCTGGTGCAGAACAAGTACCTGGGCGTGATCATTCAGTGCCTG
GTGACCGAGACCAAGACAAGCGTGTCCAGGCACATCTACTTTTTCAGCGCCAGAGGCAGGATCGACCCCC
TGGTGTACCTGGACGAGTTCCTGAGGAACAGCGAGCCCGTGCTGAAGAGAGTGAACAGGACCGGCAACAG
CAGCAGCAACAAGCAGGAGTACCAGCTGCTGAAGGACAACCTGGTGCGCAGCTACAACAAGGCCCTGAAG
AAGAACGCCCCCTACCCCATCTTCGCTATCAAGAACGGCCCTAAGAGCCACATCGGCAGGCACCTGATGA
CCAGCTTTCTGAGCATGAAGGGCCTGACCGAGCTGACAAACGTGGTGGGCAACTGGAGCGACAAGAGGGC
CTCCGCCGTGGCCAGGACCACCTACACCCACCAGATCACCGCCATCCCCGACCACTACTTCGCCCTGGTG
TCCAGGTACTACGCCTACGACCCCATCAGCAAGGAGATGATCGCCCTGTCCGGAGGGTCTGGCTCCGGAT
CAAGTGGTGGCAGCGGTACCATCCTCTGGCATGAGATGTGGCATGAAGGCCTGGAAGAGGCATCTCGTTT
GTACTTTGGGGAAAGGAACGTGAAAGGCATGTTTGAGGTGCTGGAGCCCTTGCATGCTATGATGGAACGG
GGCCCCCAGACTCTGAAGGAAACATCCTTTAATCAGGCCTATGGTCGAGATTTAATGGAGGCCCAAGAGT
GGTGCAGGAAGTACATGAAATCAGGGAATGTCAAGGACCTCCTCCAAGCCTGGGACCTCTATTATCATGT
GTTCCGACGAATCTCACCCAAGAAAAAGCGGAAGGTGTGAGAATTCCTGTGCCTTCTAGTTGCCAGCCAT
CTGTTGTTTGCCCCTCCCCCGTGCCTTCCTTGACCCTGGAAGGTGCCACTCCCACTGTCCTTTCCTAATA
AAATGAGGAAATTGCATCGCATTGTCTGAGTAGGTGTCATTCTATTCTGGGGGGTGGGGTGGGGCAGGAC
AGCAAGGGGGAGGATTGGGAAGACAATAGCAGGCATGCTGGGGATGCGGTGGGCTCTATGGCTTCTGAGG
CGGAAAGAACCAGCTGGGGCTCTAGGGGGTATCCCCACGCGCCCTGTAGCGTGTACCGCTGGGAGTTCGT
AGACGGAAACAAACGCAGAATCCAAGCGCGGCCGCCCAGGATACATAGATTACCACAACTCCGAGCCCTT
CCACCGCTAGCGCACTCCTCAGGTGCAGGCTGCCTATCAGAAGGTGGTGGCTGGTGTGGCCAATGCCCTG
GCTCACAAATACCACTGAGATCTTTTTCCCTCTGCCAAAAATTATGGGGACATCATGAAGCCCCTTGAGC
ATCTGACTTCTGGCTAATAAAGGAAATTTATTTTCATTGCAATAGTGTGTTGGAATTTTTTGTGTCTCTC
ACTCGGAAGGACATATGGGAGGGCAAATCATTTAAAACATCAGAATGAGTATTTGGTTTAGAGTTTGGCA
ACATATGCCCATATGCTGGCTGCCATGAACAAAGGTTGGCTATAAAGAGGTCATCAGTATATGAAACAGC
CCCCTGCTGTCCATTCCTTATTCCATAGAAAAGCCTTGACTTGAGGTTAGATTTTTTTTATATTTTGTTT
TGTGTTATTTTTTTCTTTAACATCCCTAAAATTTTCCTTACATGTTTTACTAGCCAGATTTTTCCTCCTC
TCCTGACTACTCCCAGTCATAGCTGTCCCTCTTCTCTTATGGAGATCCCTCGACCTGCAGCCCAAGCTTG
GCGTAATCATGGTCATAGCTGTTTCCTGTGTGAAATTGTTATCCGCTCACAATTCCACACAACATACGAG
CCGGAAGCATAAAGTGTAAAGCCTGGGGTGCCTAATGAGTGAGCTAACTCACATTAATTGCGTTGCGCTC
ACTGCCCGCTTTCCAGTCGGGAAACCTGTCGTGCCAGCGGATCCGCATCTCAATTAGTCAGCAACCATAG
TCCCGCCCCTAACTCCGCCCAGTTCCGCCCATTCTCCGCCCCATGGCTGACTAATTTTTTTTATTTATGC
AGAGGCCGAGGCCGCCTCGGCCTCTGAGCTATTCCAGAAGTAGTGAGGAGGCTTTTTTGGAGGCCTAGGC
TTTTGCAAAAAGCTAACTTGTTTATTGCAGCTTATAATGGTTACAAATAAAGCAATAGCATCACAAATTT
CACAAATAAAGCATTTTTTTCACTGCATTCTAGTTGTGGTTTGTCCAAACTCATCAATGTATCTTATCAT
GTCTGGATCCGCTGCATTAATGAATCGGCCAACGCGCGGGGAGAGGCGGTTTGCGTATTGGGCGCTCTTC
CGCTTCCTCGCTCACTGACTCGCTGCGCTCGGTCGTTCGGCTGCGGCGAGCGGTATCAGCTCACTCAAAG
GCGGTAATACGGTTATCCACAGAATCAGGGGATAACGCAGGAAAGAACATGTGAGCAAAAGGCCAGCAAA
AGGCCAGGAACCGTAAAAAGGCCGCGTTGCTGGCGTTTTTCCATAGGCTCCGCCCCCCTGACGAGCATCA
CAAAAATCGACGCTCAAGTCAGAGGTGGCGAAACCCGACAGGACTATAAAGATACCAGGCGTTTCCCCCT
GGAAGCTCCCTCGTGCGCTCTCCTGTTCCGACCCTGCCGCTTACCGGATACCTGTCCGCCTTTCTCCCTT
CGGGAAGCGTGGCGCTTTCTCATAGCTCACGCTGTAGGTATCTCAGTTCGGTGTAGGTCGTTCGCTCCAA
GCTGGGCTGTGTGCACGAACCCCCCGTTCAGCCCGACCGCTGCGCCTTATCCGGTAACTATCGTCTTGAG
TCCAACCCGGTAAGACACGACTTATCGCCACTGGCAGCAGCCACTGGTAACAGGATTAGCAGAGCGAGGT
ATGTAGGCGGTGCTACAGAGTTCTTGAAGTGGTGGCCTAACTACGGCTACACTAGAAGAACAGTATTTGG
TATCTGCGCTCTGCTGAAGCCAGTTACCTTCGGAAAAAGAGTTGGTAGCTCTTGATCCGGCAAACAAACC
ACCGCTGGTAGCGGTGGTTTTTTTGTTTGCAAGCAGCAGATTACGCGCAGAAAAAAAGGATCTCAAGAAG
ATCCTTTGATCTTTTCTACGGGGTCTGACGCTCAGTGGAACGAAAACTCACGTTAAGGGATTTTGGTCAT
GAGATTATCAAAAAGGATCTTCACCTAGATCCTTTTAAATTAAAAATGAAGTTTTAAATCAATCTAAAGT
ATATATGAGTAAACTTGGTCTGACAGTTACCAATGCTTAATCAGTGAGGCACCTATCTCAGCGATCTGTC
TATTTCGTTCATCCATAGTTGCCTGACTCCCCGTCGTGTAGATAACTACGATACGGGAGGGCTTACCATC
TGGCCCCAGTGCTGCAATGATACCGCGAGACCCACGCTCACCGGCTCCAGATTTATCAGCAATAAACCAG
CCAGCCGGAAGGGCCGAGCGCAGAAGTGGTCCTGCAACTTTATCCGCCTCCATCCAGTCTATTAATTGTT
GCCGGGAAGCTAGAGTAAGTAGTTCGCCAGTTAATAGTTTGCGCAACGTTGTTGCCATTGCTACAGGCAT
CGTGGTGTCACGCTCGTCGTTTGGTATGGCTTCATTCAGCTCCGGTTCCCAACGATCAAGGCGAGTTACA
TGATCCCCCATGTTGTGCAAAAAAGCGGTTAGCTCCTTCGGTCCTCCGATCGTTGTCAGAAGTAAGTTGG
CCGCAGTGTTATCACTCATGGTTATGGCAGCACTGCATAATTCTCTTACTGTCATGCCATCCGTAAGATG
CTTTTCTGTGACTGGTGAGTACTCAACCAAGTCATTCTGAGAATAGTGTATGCGGCGACCGAGTTGCTCT
TGCCCGGCGTCAATACGGGATAATACCGCGCCACATAGCAGAACTTTAAAAGTGCTCATCATTGGAAAAC
GTTCTTCGGGGCGAAAACTCTCAAGGATCTTACCGCTGTTGAGATCCAGTTCGATGTAACCCACTCGTGC
ACCCAACTGATCTTCAGCATCTTTTACTTTCACCAGCGTTTCTGGGTGAGCAAAAACAGGAAGGCAAAAT
GCCGCAAAAAAGGGAATAAGGGCGACACGGAAATGTTGAATACTCATACTCTTCCTTTTTCAATATTATT
GAAGCATTTATCAGGGTTATTGTCTCATGAGCGGATACATATTTGAATGTATTTAGAAAAATAAACAAAT
AGGGGTTCCGCGCACATTTCCCCGAAAAGTGCCACCTGGGTCGACATTGATTATTGACTAGTTATTAATA
GTAATCAATTACGGGGTCATTAGTTCATAGCCCATATATGGAGTTCCGCGTTACATAACTTACGGTAAAT
GGCCCGCCTGGCTGACCGCCCAACGACCCCCGCCCATTGACGTCAATAATGACGTATGTTCCCATAGTAA
CGCCAATAGGGACTTTCCATTGACGTCAATGGGTGGAGTATTTACGGTAAACTGCCCACTTGGCAGTACA
TCAAGTGTATCATATGCCAAGTACGCCCCCTATTGACGTCAATGACGGTAAATGGCCCGCCTGGCATTAT
GCCCAGTACATGACCTTATGGGACTTTCCTACTTGGCAGTACATCTACGTATTAGTCATCGCTATTACCA
TGGTCGAGGTGAGCCCCACGTTCTGCTTCACTCTCCCCATCTCCCCCCCCTCCCCACCCCCAATTTTGTA
TTTATTTATTTTTTAATTATTTTGTGCAGCGATGGGGGCGGGGGGGGGGG
